>Addgene plasmid #223146 | pBK1301-AAV-EFSNC-dCjCas9-NIPP1(143-224) | addgene full sequence | sequence record 442924 | Addgene NGS Result
CCTGCAGGCAGCTGCGCGCTCGCTCGCTCACTGAGGCCGCCCGGGCGTCGGGCGACCTTTGGTCGCCCGG
CCTCAGTGAGCGAGCGAGCGCGCAGAGAGGGAGTGGCCAACTCCATCACTAGGGGTTCCTGCGGCCTCTA
GCTAGGTCTTGAAAGGAGTGGGAATTGGCTCCGGTGCCCGTCAGTGGGCAGAGCGCACATCGCCCACAGT
CCCCGAGAAGTTGGGGGGAGGGGTCGGCAATTGATCCGGTGCCTAGAGAAGGTGGCGCGGGGTAAACTGG
GAAAGTGATGTCGTGTACTGGCTCCGCCTTTTTCCCGAGGGTGGGGGAGAACCGTATATAAGTGCAGTAG
TCGCCGTGAACGTTCTTTTTCGCAACGGGTTTGCCGCCAGAACACAGGACCGGTGCCACCATGGACTACA
AAGACCATGACGGTGATTATAAAGATCATGACATCGATTACAAGGATGACGATGACAAGGGTGGATCGCC
AAAGAAAAAGAGGAAAGTCGGCAGTGGACCTAAAAAGAAACGAAAGGTTGAAGCGGGATCCGCCCGCATC
CTCGCTTTCGCCATCGGAATCTCTAGTATCGGATGGGCCTTCTCTGAAAACGACGAACTGAAAGACTGCG
GCGTGAGAATCTTCACAAAGGTTGAAAACCCTAAAACAGGCGAGTCTTTAGCTCTGCCACGTAGGTTGGC
CCGCTCCGCCCGAAAAAGGCTGGCTCGGCGGAAGGCTCGCCTCAACCACTTGAAGCATTTGATAGCTAAT
GAGTTCAAACTGAACTACGAAGATTACCAGTCCTTCGACGAGTCATTGGCAAAAGCCTACAAAGGCAGCC
TTATCAGTCCTTATGAGTTGAGATTTCGCGCACTCAACGAACTGCTTTCTAAGCAAGACTTTGCTAGGGT
CATTCTGCACATCGCAAAACGGCGAGGTTATGACGATATCAAGAACTCCGACGATAAAGAAAAGGGAGCC
ATTCTCAAGGCGATCAAACAGAATGAGGAAAAATTGGCAAACTACCAGAGTGTGGGCGAGTATCTGTATA
AAGAGTATTTCCAGAAGTTTAAGGAAAACAGCAAGGAGTTTACAAACGTCAGAAATAAAAAGGAGTCTTA
CGAGAGATGCATCGCGCAGTCATTCCTCAAAGATGAGCTGAAGCTGATATTTAAGAAGCAACGCGAATTT
GGTTTCTCATTCTCTAAGAAGTTCGAAGAGGAGGTTCTTTCCGTGGCGTTTTACAAGAGGGCGCTCAAAG
ACTTCTCCCACCTGGTTGGTAACTGTAGTTTCTTCACGGATGAGAAGCGAGCTCCCAAAAATTCTCCCCT
GGCTTTCATGTTTGTTGCCCTGACTCGGATCATTAACCTGCTGAACAACCTGAAAAATACTGAAGGGATC
TTGTATACGAAGGACGACCTAAATGCACTCCTGAATGAAGTGCTCAAAAACGGAACTCTAACCTATAAAC
AGACCAAGAAATTACTGGGGCTCTCTGACGACTACGAGTTCAAGGGCGAGAAGGGTACTTATTTTATCGA
ATTCAAAAAGTATAAGGAGTTCATTAAAGCATTGGGGGAACACAACCTCAGCCAGGACGATCTCAATGAA
ATTGCCAAGGACATCACGCTGATTAAAGACGAGATAAAACTGAAAAAGGCACTGGCCAAGTATGACCTCA
ACCAGAACCAGATCGACTCTCTGTCCAAGCTGGAGTTCAAAGACCACCTAAACATATCCTTCAAAGCCCT
GAAACTGGTCACCCCTCTAATGCTCGAAGGAAAAAAATACGACGAGGCGTGTAATGAACTGAATCTTAAG
GTGGCCATCAATGAGGATAAGAAGGACTTTCTTCCAGCCTTTAACGAGACATATTACAAAGACGAGGTCA
CAAACCCGGTTGTGCTGAGGGCCATAAAAGAGTATCGGAAGGTTCTGAATGCCCTCCTGAAGAAGTACGG
CAAAGTGCACAAAATAAATATCGAATTGGCTAGGGAGGTGGGGAAGAACCATTCTCAGCGAGCAAAGATC
GAGAAAGAGCAGAATGAGAACTACAAAGCCAAGAAAGACGCCGAACTGGAGTGCGAAAAGCTGGGGCTTA
AAATAAACAGTAAAAACATCCTGAAATTAAGATTGTTCAAAGAGCAAAAGGAGTTTTGCGCCTACTCAGG
GGAAAAAATCAAAATATCAGACCTGCAGGACGAGAAAATGCTGGAGATCGACGCCATCTATCCGTATAGC
AGGTCATTTGACGATTCCTACATGAACAAAGTGCTTGTGTTTACCAAACAGAACCAAGAAAAGCTGAACC
AAACCCCCTTTGAGGCTTTCGGAAACGACTCAGCCAAGTGGCAGAAAATCGAAGTCCTAGCCAAGAATCT
GCCTACAAAAAAACAAAAGAGGATTCTTGATAAGAACTATAAGGACAAGGAACAGAAAAACTTTAAAGAC
AGGAACCTGAATGACACGAGGTACATTGCGCGACTGGTTCTAAACTATACCAAAGACTACCTGGATTTCC
TCCCTCTGAGCGACGACGAGAATACTAAACTGAATGATACCCAGAAAGGCTCAAAGGTCCACGTTGAGGC
TAAGTCCGGGATGCTGACTAGCGCCCTCCGCCACACGTGGGGCTTCAGCGCCAAAGATCGGAATAATCAT
CTTCATCACGCTATTGATGCAGTAATCATAGCCTACGCTAACAACAGCATCGTGAAAGCCTTCTCCGATT
TCAAGAAAGAACAGGAGTCTAATAGCGCCGAGTTGTACGCCAAGAAAATTTCCGAATTGGACTATAAAAA
TAAGAGAAAATTCTTCGAACCCTTCTCCGGGTTTCGCCAAAAGGTCTTAGATAAGATCGACGAGATTTTC
GTTTCCAAGCCCGAAAGAAAAAAGCCTTCAGGGGCACTGCACGAAGAGACATTCCGCAAGGAAGAGGAAT
TTTACCAATCTTACGGTGGTAAAGAGGGAGTTCTGAAGGCTCTGGAGCTTGGGAAGATCCGCAAGGTAAA
CGGGAAAATCGTGAAAAACGGGGACATGTTCAGGGTGGATATCTTCAAGCACAAAAAGACCAACAAGTTC
TACGCAGTACCCATCTACACTATGGATTTCGCTTTAAAGGTTCTCCCAAATAAGGCGGTGGCTCGATCGA
AGAAAGGAGAGATCAAGGACTGGATCTTAATGGATGAAAATTACGAGTTTTGCTTCTCGCTCTACAAAGA
TAGCCTGATTCTGATCCAGACAAAAGACATGCAGGAACCAGAATTTGTTTATTATAACGCCTTCACGAGC
AGTACAGTGTCCCTGATTGTGAGCAAGCATGATAACAAGTTCGAGACTCTGTCTAAGAATCAGAAAATCC
TTTTCAAGAACGCCAACGAGAAGGAGGTCATCGCAAAGTCAATTGGCATCCAAAACCTGAAGGTGTTCGA
GAAATACATAGTGTCCGCACTCGGTGAAGTAACTAAAGCCGAATTTCGACAGCGCGAGGATTTTAAGAAA
AGCCCCAAGAAGAAGAGAAAGGTGGAGGCCAGCTTAGCATCGGGAGGTGGTTCGGGTGGAGGAAGTGGCG
GGTCAGGGTCGGGTGGCACTAGTATGGGTGGAGAGGATGATGAACTCAAGGGCTTACTGGGGCTTCCAGA
GGAGGAAACTGAGCTTGATAACCTGACAGAGTTCAACACTGCCCACAACAAGCGGATTTCTACCCTTACC
ATTGAGGAGGGAAATCTGGACATTCAAAGACCAAAGAGGAAGAGGAAGAACTCACGGGTGACATTCAGTG
AGGATGATGAGATCATCAACCCAGAGGATGTGGATCCCTCAGTTGGTCGATTCAGGAACGCTAGCGGAGG
TGGTTCGCCAAAGAAGAAACGGAAGGTGTGAGCATGCAATAAAACATCTTTGTTTTCATTAGATCTGTGT
GTTGGTTTTTTGTGTGCGGCCGGTACCGAGGGCCTATTTCCCATGATTCCTTCATATTTGCATATACGAT
ACAAGGCTGTTAGAGAGATAATTGGAATTAATTTGACTGTAAACACAAAGATATTAGTACAAAATACGTG
ACGTAGAAAGTAATAATTTCTTGGGTAGTTTGCAGTTTTAAAATTATGTTTTAAAATGGACTATCATATG
CTTACCGTAACTTGAAAGTATTTCGATTTCTTGGCTTTATATATCTTGTGGAAAGGACGAAACACCGGAG
ACCACGGCAGGTCTCAGTTTTAGTCCCTGAAAAGGGACTAAAATAAAGAGTTTGCGGGACTCTGCGGGGT
TACAATCCCCTAAAACCGCTTTTTTGCGGCCGCAGGAACCCCTAGTGATGGAGTTGGCCACTCCCTCTCT
GCGCGCTCGCTCGCTCACTGAGGCCGGGCGACCAAAGGTCGCCCGACGCCCGGGCTTTGCCCGGGCGGCC
TCAGTGAGCGAGCGAGCGCGCAGCTGCCTGCAGGGGCGCCTGATGCGGTATTTTCTCCTTACGCATCTGT
GCGGTATTTCACACCGCATA
[95 nt withheld, positions 4501-4595]
T
[46 nt withheld, positions 4597-4642]
C
[141 nt withheld, positions 4644-4784]
CCTTTGACGTTGGAGTCCACGTTCTTT
[37 nt withheld, positions 4812-4848]
ACTCTATCTCGGGCTATTCTTTTGATTTATAAGGGATTTTGCCGATTTCGGTCTATTGGTTAAAAAATGA
GCTGATTTAACAAAAATTTAACGCGAATTTTAACAAAATATTAACGTTTACAATTTTATGGTGCACTCTC
AGTACAATCTGCTCTGATGCCGCATAGTTAAGCCAGCCCCGACACCCGCCAACACCCGCTGACGCGCCCT
GACGGGCTTGTCTGCTCCCGGCATCCGCTTACAGACAAGCTGTGACCGTCTCCGGGAGCTGCATGTGTCA
GAGGTTTTCACCGTCATCACCGAAACGCGCGAGACGAAAGGGCCTCGTGATACGCCTATTTTTATAGGTT
AATGTCATGATAATAATGGTTTCTTAGACGTCAGGTGGCACTTTTCGGGGAAATGTGCGCGGAACCCCTA
TTTGTTTATTTTTCTAAATACATTCAAATATGTATCCGCTCATGAGACAATAACCCTGATAAATGCTTCA
ATAATATTGAAAAAGGAAGAGTATGAGTATTCAACATTTCCGTGTCGCCCTTATTCCCTTTTTTGCGGCA
TTTTGCCTTCCTGTTTTTGCTCACCCAGAAACGCTGGTGAAAGTAAAAGATGCTGAAGATCAGTTGGGTG
CACGAGTGGGTTACATCGAACTGGATCTCAACAGCGGTAAGATCCTTGAGAGTTTTCGCCCCGAAGAACG
TTTTCCAATGATGAGCACTTTTAAAGTTCTGCTATGTGGCGCGGTATTATCCCGTATTGACGCCGGGCAA
GAGCAACTCGGTCGCCGCATACACTATTCTCAGAATGACTTGGTTGAGTACTCACCAGTCACAGAAAAGC
ATCTTACGGATGGCATGACAGTAAGAGAATTATGCAGTGCTGCCATAACCATGAGTGATAACACTGCGGC
CAACTTACTTCTGACAACGATCGGAGGACCGAAGGAGCTAACCGCTTTTTTGCACAACATGGGGGATCAT
GTAACTCGCCTTGATCGTTGGGAACCGGAGCTGAATGAAGCCATACCAAACGACGAGCGTGACACCACGA
TGCCTGTAGCAATGGCAACAACGTTGCGCAAACTATTAACTGGCGAACTACTTACTCTAGCTTCCCGGCA
ACAATTAATAGACTGGATGGAGGCGGATAAAGTTGCAGGACCACTTCTGCGCTCGGCCCTTCCGGCTGGC
TGGTTTATTGCTGATAAATCTGGAGCCGGTGAGCGTGGAAGCCGCGGTATCATTGCAGCACTGGGGCCAG
ATGGTAAGCCCTCCCGTATCGTAGTTATCTACACGACGGGGAGTCAGGCAACTATGGATGAACGAAATAG
ACAGATCGCTGAGATAGGTGCCTCACTGATTAAGCATTGGTAACTGTCAGACCAAGTTTACTCATATATA
CTTTAGATTGATTTAAAACTTCATTTTTAATTTAAAAGGATCTAGGTGAAGATCCTTTTTGATAATCTCA
TGACCAAAATCCCTTAACGTGAGTTTTCGTTCCACTGAGCGTCAGACCCCGTAGAAAAGATCAAAGGATC
TTCTTGAGATCCTTTTTTTCTGCGCGTAATCTGCTGCTTGCAAACAAAAAAACCACCGCTACCAGCGGTG
GTTTGTTTGCCGGATCAAGAGCTACCAACTCTTTTTCCGAAGGTAACTGGCTTCAGCAGAGCGCAGATAC
CAAATACTGTTCTTCTAGTGTAGCCGTAGTTAGGCCACCACTTCAAGAACTCTGTAGCACCGCCTACATA
CCTCGCTCTGCTAATCCTGTTACCAGTGGCTGCTGCCAGTGGCGATAAGTCGTGTCTTACCGGGTTGGAC
TCAAGACGATAGTTACCGGATAAGGCGCAGCGGTCGGGCTGAACGGGGGGTTCGTGCACACAGCCCAGCT
TGGAGCGAACGACCTACACCGAACTGAGATACCTACAGCGTGAGCTATGAGAAAGCGCCACGCTTCCCGA
AGGGAGAAAGGCGGACAGGTATCCGGTAAGCGGCAGGGTCGGAACAGGAGAGCGCACGAGGGAGCTTCCA
GGGGGAAACGCCTGGTATCTTTATAGTCCTGTCGGGTTTCGCCACCTCTGACTTGAGCGTCGATTTTTGT
GATGCTCGTCAGGGGGGCGGAGCCTATGGAAAAACGCCAGCAACGCGGCCTTTTTACGGTTCCTGGCCTT
TTGCTGGCCTTTTGCTCACATGT
Features (pLannotate 1.2.2; 18 found; start..end, strand, type, name):
     12..39      +  repeat_region  AAV2 ITR (fragment): inverted terminal repeat of adeno-associated virus serotype 2 inverted
     68..95      +  repeat_region  AAV2 ITR (fragment): inverted terminal repeat of adeno-associated virus serotype 2 inverted
    142..160     +  CDS            small t antigen (fragment): SV40 (simian virus 40) small t antigen
    186..397     +  promoter       EF-1α core promoter: core promoter for human elongation factor EF-1α
    414..479     +  CDS            3xFLAG: three tandem FLAG® epitope tags, followed by an enterokinase cleavage site
    552..3500    +  CDS            cas9: CAS9_CAMJE - Experimental evidence at protein level: Swiss-Prot protein existence level 1. CRISPR (clustered regularly interspaced short palindromic repeat) is an adaptive immune system that provides protection against mobile genetic elements (viruses, transposable elements and conjugative plasmids). CRISPR clusters contain spacers, sequences complementary to antecedent mobile elements, and target invading nucleic acids. CRISPR clusters are transcribed and processed into CRISPR RNA (crRNA). In type II CRISPR systems correct processing of pre-crRNA requires a trans- encoded small RNA (tracrRNA)
   3594..3878    +  CDS            PPP1R8 (fragment): PP1R8_BOVIN - Also known as NIPP1. Experimental evidence at protein level: Swiss-Prot protein existence level 1. Inhibitor subunit of the major nuclear protein phosphatase-1 (PP-1). It has RNA-binding activity but does not cleave RNA and may target PP-1 to RNA-associated substrates. May also be involved in pre- mRNA splicing. Binds DNA and might act as a transcriptional repressor. Seems to be required for cell proliferation. From Bos taurus (Bovine).
   3888..3936    +  polyA_signal   poly(A) signal: synthetic polyadenylation signal
   3948..4188    +  promoter       U6 promoter: RNA polymerase III promoter for human U6 snRNA
   4217..4289    +  misc_RNA       Cj gRNA scaffold: guide RNA scaffold for the Campylobacter jejuni CRISPR/Cas9 system (Kim et al., 2016)
   4304..4444    +  repeat_region  AAV2 ITR: inverted terminal repeat of adeno-associated virus serotype 2 inverted
   4449..4500    -  misc_feature   bom (fragment): basis of mobility region from pBR322
   4519..4974    +  rep_origin     f1 ori (sequence partly withheld): f1 bacteriophage origin of replication; arrow indicates direction of (+) strand synthesis
   4975..5024    -  misc_feature   bom (fragment): basis of mobility region from pBR322
   5126..5161    -  CDS            rop (fragment): Rop protein, which maintains plasmids at low copy number; rop
   5256..5360    +  promoter       AmpR promoter: bla
   5361..6221    +  CDS            AmpR: β-lactamase; bla; confers resistance to ampicillin, carbenicillin, and related antibiotics
   6392..6980    +  rep_origin     ori: high-copy-number ColE1/pMB1/pBR322/pUC origin of replication
