[The description below was written by a language model from this plasmid's Addgene catalogue record and pLannotate feature annotations shown in this document.]
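Description:
pBK1301-AAV-EFSNC-dCjCas9-NIPP1(143-224) is an all-in-one AAV transfer plasmid of about 7 kb for CRISPR-based epigenome editing in mammalian cells. The parental backbone is not recorded. The plasmid portion carries a high-copy ColE1/pUC-type origin, an f1 phage origin and a β-lactamase gene for ampicillin selection in bacteria. It also contains short leftover fragments of pBR322 bom and rop. AAV2 inverted terminal repeats flank the payload and allow it to be packaged into recombinant AAV particles. The downstream ITR is annotated in full, whereas the upstream one is detected only as two short fragments in this sequencing result. ITRs are hard to sequence and prone to rearrangement, so this may be a sequencing artefact or a real partial deletion.

Between the ITRs, a compact EF-1α core promoter drives a single fusion protein. It begins with an N-terminal 3xFLAG tag and continues with Campylobacter jejuni Cas9, which the name and stated purpose identify as the nuclease-dead form (dCjCas9). The C-terminal portion is a truncated fragment of human NIPP1 (PPP1R8) covering residues 143–224. The annotation tool matched this fragment to the bovine orthologue, but the catalogue lists it as human. NIPP1 is a nuclear inhibitor of protein phosphatase 1 with reported DNA-binding and possible transcriptional repressor activity, so here it presumably serves as the effector domain tethered to DNA by dCjCas9. A short synthetic polyadenylation signal ends this transcript. Downstream, a human U6 Pol III promoter precedes a CjCas9 guide RNA scaffold that has no spacer, so users must supply their own targeting sequence. The small Cas9 orthologue, minimal promoter and short poly(A) signal let both effector and guide fit within one AAV genome. The associated work concerns proof-of-concept epigenome editing for neurodegenerative disorders.
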