Addgene plasmid #223146: pBK1301-AAV-EFSNC-dCjCas9-NIPP1(143-224)
Purpose: Expression of truncated NIPP1 with dCjCas9 and empty gRNA scaffold
Depositing lab: Boris Kantor. Depositing organization: Duke University. Publication: All-in-one AAV-delivered epigenome-editing platform: proof-of-concept and therapeutic implications for neurodegenerative disorders. Kantor B, Odonovan B, Rittiner J, Hodgson D, Lindner N, Guerrero S, Dong W, Zhang A, Chiba-Falek O. bioRxiv [Preprint]. 2024 May 19:2023.04.14.536951. doi: 10.1101/2023.04.14.536951. PubMed 38798630.
Backbone
  Vector backbone: Unknown
  Vector type: Mammalian Expression, AAV, CRISPR
Growth in bacteria
  Bacterial resistance: Ampicillin, 100 μg/mL
  Growth temperature: 37°C
  Growth strain: NEB Stable
  Copy number: High Copy
Gene/Insert
  Gene/Insert name: NIPP1 (alt name: PPP1R8)
  Species: H. sapiens (human)
  Mutation: Encodes aa 143-224
  Entrez Gene: PPP1R8 (a.k.a. ARD-1, ARD1, NIPP-1, NIPP1, PRO2047)
  Promoter: EF1a
  Tag / fusion protein: 3xFLAG (N terminal on backbone)
  Cloning method: Unknown
Terms and licenses: Academic/Nonprofit Terms; Industry Terms: Not Available to Industry
Depositor comments: Please visit https://doi.org/10.1101/2023.04.14.536951 for bioRxiv preprint.
How to cite: pBK1301-AAV-EFSNC-dCjCas9-NIPP1(143-224) was a gift from Boris Kantor (Addgene plasmid # 223146 ; http://n2t.net/addgene:223146 ; RRID:Addgene_223146)
